Addgene plasmid #70502: R777-E218 Hs.RALB-nostop
Purpose: Gateway ORF clone of human RALB [NM_002881.2] without stop codon (for C-terminal fusions)
Depositing lab: Dominic Esposito. Depositing organization: National Cancer Institute (NCI).
Backbone
  Vector backbone: pDonor-255
  Backbone size w/o insert (bp): 2693
  Vector type: Gateway Entry Clone
Growth in bacteria
  Bacterial resistance: Spectinomycin, 50 μg/mL
  Growth temperature: 37°C
  Growth strain: DH10B
  Copy number: High Copy
Gene/Insert
  Gene/Insert name: RALB (alt name: NM_002881.2)
  Species: H. sapiens (human)
  Insert size (bp): 618
  Entrez Gene: RALB
  Cloning method: Gateway Cloning
  Sequencing primers: 5′ M13F 23-mer (5'-CCCAGTCACGACGTTGTAAAACG); 3′ attLR 23-mer (5'-TAACATCAGAGATTTTGAGACAC)
Terms and licenses: Academic/Nonprofit Terms; Industry Terms: Not Available to Industry
How to cite: R777-E218 Hs.RALB-nostop was a gift from Dominic Esposito (Addgene plasmid # 70502 ; http://n2t.net/addgene:70502 ; RRID:Addgene_70502)
