[The description below was written by a language model from this plasmid's Addgene catalogue record and pLannotate feature annotations shown in this document.]
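Description:
R777-E218 Hs.RALB-nostop is a Gateway entry clone built on the pDonor-255 backbone, carrying the human RALB open reading frame (reference transcript NM_002881.2) with its stop codon removed. It is a small (about 3.3 kb) bacterial plasmid that replicates from a high-copy ColE1/pUC-type origin. Selection is with spectinomycin through the aadA (SmR) aminoglycoside adenylyltransferase gene, which lies downstream of a fragment of a class 1 integron Pc promoter. The short lacZα, lacI and gentamicin-resistance annotations are only partial remnants of the backbone's history and are not functional markers. rrnB T1 and T2 terminators lie in the backbone upstream of the cloning region and probably insulate the insert from read-through transcription.

The 618 bp RALB coding sequence encodes a Ras-like small GTPase involved in membrane trafficking, exocyst assembly, cell migration, proliferation and oncogenic transformation. It is flanked by two attL recombination sites. The automated annotation labels these attL3 and a partial attL2, so the identity of the 5′ site should be checked against the intended destination vector. No promoter drives the insert, because an entry clone is not meant to express the gene. Instead, an LR Clonase reaction moves the ORF into attR-containing destination vectors that supply the promoter, tags and host-specific elements. Without a stop codon, translation can continue past the ORF into the recombination scar and any downstream sequence, so this version suits C-terminal fusions such as epitope tags or fluorescent proteins. The destination vector must therefore provide an in-frame stop codon.
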