Features (pLannotate 1.2.2; 11 found; start..end, strand, type, name):
     18..54      -  CDS            lacZα (fragment): LacZα fragment of β-galactosidase; lacZ fragment
     85..180     +  protein_bind   attL3: mutant version of attL; recombination site for the Gateway® LR reaction LR Clonase™
    186..803     +  CDS            RALB: RALB_HUMAN - Experimental evidence at protein level: Swiss-Prot protein existence level 1. Multifunctional GTPase involved in a variety of cellular processes including gene expression, cell migration, cell proliferation, oncogenic transformation and membrane trafficking (PubMed:10393179, PubMed:17875936, PubMed:18756269). Accomplishes its multiple functions by interacting with distinct downstream effectors. Acts as a GTP sensor for GTP-dependent exocytosis of dense core vesicles (By similarity). Required both to stabilize the assembly of the exocyst complex and to localize functional exocyst c
    808..901     -  protein_bind   attL2 (fragment): mutant version of attL; recombination site for the Gateway® LR reaction LR Clonase™
   1016..1039    +  promoter       Pc promoter (fragment): intI1 (promoter lies within the coding sequence); class 1 integron promoter
   1215..1271    +  CDS            GmR (fragment): gentamycin acetyltransferase; aacC1; confers resistance to gentamycin
   1278..2069    +  CDS            SmR: aminoglycoside adenylyltransferase (Murphy, 1985); aadA; confers resistance to spectinomycin and streptomycin
   2162..2750    +  rep_origin     ori: high-copy-number ColE1/pMB1/pBR322/pUC origin of replication
   2933..3025    +  CDS            lacI (fragment): lac repressor; lacI; The lac repressor binds to the lac operator to inhibit transcription in E. coli. This inhibition can be relieved by adding lactose or isopropyl-β-D-thiogalactopyranoside (IPTG).
   3080..3107    -  terminator     rrnB T2 terminator: transcription terminator T2 from the E. coli rrnB gene
   3239..3282    +  terminator     rrnB T1 terminator: Escherichia coli rrnB; transcription terminator T1 from the E. coli rrnB gene
>Addgene plasmid #70502 | R777-E218 Hs.RALB-nostop | depositor full sequence | sequence record 125951 | Full Sequence
TTAACGCTAGCATGGATGTTTTCCCAGTCACGACGTTGTAAAACGACGGCCAGTCTTAAAATTCGAGCTC
GGTCCGAGGATCCGAAATAATGATTTTATTTTGACTGATAGTGACCTGTTCGTTGCAACAAATTGATAAG
CAATGCTTTTTTATAATGCCAACTTTGTACAAAAAAGTTGGCACCATGGCTGCCAACAAGAGTAAGGGCC
AGAGCTCCTTGGCCCTCCACAAGGTGATCATGGTTGGCAGCGGAGGCGTTGGCAAGTCAGCCCTGACGCT
TCAGTTCATGTATGACGAGTTTGTAGAAGACTATGAACCTACCAAAGCTGACAGTTATAGAAAGAAAGTG
GTTCTTGATGGGGAAGAAGTTCAGATAGATATTCTGGACACCGCTGGGCAAGAGGACTACGCAGCCATTC
GAGATAACTACTTTCGGAGTGGGGAAGGGTTTCTTCTTGTGTTCTCAATCACAGAACATGAATCCTTTAC
AGCAACTGCCGAATTCAGGGAACAGATTCTCCGTGTGAAGGCTGAAGAAGATAAAATTCCACTGCTCGTC
GTGGGAAACAAGTCTGACCTAGAGGAGCGGAGGCAGGTGCCTGTGGAGGAGGCCAGGAGTAAAGCCGAAG
AGTGGGGCGTGCAGTACGTGGAGACGTCAGCGAAGACCCGGGCCAACGTGGACAAGGTGTTCTTTGACCT
AATGAGAGAAATCAGAACAAAGAAGATGTCAGAAAACAAAGACAAGAATGGCAAGAAAAGCAGCAAGAAC
AAGAAAAGTTTTAAAGAAAGATGTTGCTTACTATCAACTTTCTTGTACAAAGTTGGCATTATAGGAAAGC
ATTGCTTATCAATTTGTTGCAACGAACAGGTCACTATCAGTCAAAATAAAATCATTATTTGCATGCAAGC
TTAGATCCTCTAGACCAGCCAGGACAGAAATGCCTCGACTTCGCTGCTACCCAAGGTTGCCGGGTGACGC
ACACCGTGGAAACGGATGAAGGCACGAACCCAGTGGACATAAGCCTGTTCGGTTCGTAAGCTGTAATGCA
AGTAGCGTATGCGCTCACGCAACTGGTCCAGAACCTTGACCGAACGCAGCGGTGGTAACGGCGCAGTGGC
GGTTTTCATGGCTTGTTATGACTGTTTTTTTGGGGTACAGTCTATGCCTCGGGCATCCAAGCAGCAAGCG
CGTTACGCCGTGGGTCGATGTTTGATGTTATGGAGCAGCAACGATGTTACGCAGCAGGGCAGTCGCCCTA
AAACAAAGTTAAACATTATGAGGGAAGCGGTGATCGCCGAAGTATCGACTCAACTATCAGAGGTAGTTGG
CGTCATCGAGCGCCATCTCGAACCGACGTTGCTGGCCGTACATTTGTACGGCTCCGCAGTGGATGGCGGC
CTGAAGCCACACAGTGATATTGATTTGCTGGTTACGGTGACCGTAAGGCTTGATGAAACAACGCGGCGAG
CTTTGATCAACGACCTTTTGGAAACTTCGGCTTCCCCTGGAGAGAGCGAGATTCTCCGCGCTGTAGAAGT
CACCATTGTTGTGCACGACGACATCATTCCGTGGCGTTATCCAGCTAAGCGCGAACTGCAATTTGGAGAA
TGGCAGCGCAATGACATTCTTGCAGGTATCTTCGAGCCAGCCACGATCGACATTGATCTGGCTATCTTGC
TGACAAAAGCAAGAGAACATAGCGTTGCCTTGGTAGGTCCAGCGGCGGAGGAACTCTTTGATCCGGTTCC
TGAACAGGATCTATTTGAGGCGCTAAATGAAACCTTAACGCTATGGAACTCGCCGCCCGACTGGGCTGGC
GATGAGCGAAATGTAGTGCTTACGTTGTCCCGCATTTGGTACAGCGCAGTAACCGGCAAAATCGCGCCGA
AGGATGTCGCTGCCGACTGGGCAATGGAGCGCCTGCCGGCCCAGTATCAGCCCGTCATACTTGAAGCTAG
ACAGGCTTATCTTGGACAAGAAGAAGATCGCTTGGCCTCGCGCGCAGATCAGTTGGAAGAATTTGTCCAC
TACGTGAAAGGCGAGATCACCAAGGTAGTCGGCAAATAACCCTCGAGCCACCCATGACCAAAATCCCTTA
ACGTGAGTTACGCGTCGTTCCACTGAGCGTCAGACCCCGTAGAAAAGATCAAAGGATCTTCTTGAGATCC
TTTTTTTCTGCGCGTAATCTGCTGCTTGCAAACAAAAAAACCACCGCTACCAGCGGTGGTTTGTTTGCCG
GATCAAGAGCTACCAACTCTTTTTCCGAAGGTAACTGGCTTCAGCAGAGCGCAGATACCAAATACTGTCC
TTCTAGTGTAGCCGTAGTTAGGCCACCACTTCAAGAACTCTGTAGCACCGCCTACATACCTCGCTCTGCT
AATCCTGTTACCAGTGGCTGCTGCCAGTGGCGATAAGTCGTGTCTTACCGGGTTGGACTCAAGACGATAG
TTACCGGATAAGGCGCAGCGGTCGGGCTGAACGGGGGGTTCGTGCACACAGCCCAGCTTGGAGCGAACGA
CCTACACCGAACTGAGATACCTACAGCGTGAGCATTGAGAAAGCGCCACGCTTCCCGAAGGGAGAAAGGC
GGACAGGTATCCGGTAAGCGGCAGGGTCGGAACAGGAGAGCGCACGAGGGAGCTTCCAGGGGGAAACGCC
TGGTATCTTTATAGTCCTGTCGGGTTTCGCCACCTCTGACTTGAGCGTCGATTTTTGTGATGCTCGTCAG
GGGGGCGGAGCCTATGGAAAAACGCCAGCAACGCGGCCTTTTTACGGTTCCTGGCCTTTTGCTGGCCTTT
TGCTCACATGTTCTTTCCTGCGTTATCCCCTGATTCTGTGGATAACCGTATTACCGCCTTTGAGTGAGCT
GATACCGCTCGCCGCAGCCGAACGACCGAGCGCAGCGAGTCAGTGAGCGAGGAAGCGGAAGAGCGCCCAA
TACGCAAACCGCCTCTCCCCGCGCGTTGGCCGATTCATTAATGCAGCTGGCACGACAGGTTTCCCGACTG
GAAAGCGGGCAGTGAGCGCAACGCAATTAATACGCGTACCGCTAGCCAGGAAGAGTTTGTAGAAACGCAA
AAAGGCCATCCGTCAGGATGGCCTTCTGCTTAGTTTGATGCCTGGCAGTTTATGGCGGGCGTCCTGCCCG
CCACCCTCCGGGCCGTTGCTTCACAACGTTCAAATCCGCTCCCGGCGGATTTGTCCTACTCAGGAGAGCG
TTCACCGACAAACAACAGATAAAACGAAAGGCCCAGTCTTCCGACTGAGCCTTTCGTTTTATTTGATGCC
TGGCAGTTCCCTACTCTCGCG
