>Addgene plasmid #70502 | R777-E218 Hs.RALB-nostop | addgene partial sequence | sequence record 130491 | pCR8_R1 5'-cgaaccgaacaggcttatgt-3'
CGGTGTGCGTCACCCGGCAACCTTGGGTAGCAGCGAAGTCGAGGCATTTCTGTCCTGGCTGGTCTAGAGG
ATCTAAGCTTGCATGCAAATAATGATTTTATTTTGACTGATAGTGACCTGTTCGTTGCAACAAATTGATA
AGCAATGCTTTCCTATAATGCCAACTTTGTACAAGAAAGTTGATAGTAAGCAACATCTTTCTTTAAAACT
TTTCTTGTTCTTGCTGCTTTTCTTGCCATTCTTGTCTTTGTTTTCTGACATCTTCTTTGTTCTGATTTCT
CTCATTAGGTCAAAGAACACCTTGTCCACGTTGGCCCGGGTCTTCGCTGACGTCTCCACGTACTGCACGC
CCCACTCTTCGGCTTTACTCCTGGCCTCCTCCACAGGCACCTGCCTCCGCTCCTCTAGGTCAGACTTGTT
TCCCACGACGAGCAGTGGAATTTTATCTTCTTCAGCCTTCACACGGAGAATCTGTTCCCTGAATTCGGCA
GTTGCTGTAAAGGATTCATGTTCTGTGATTGAGAACACAAGAAGAAACCCTTCCCCACTCCGAAAGTAGT
TATCTCGAATGGCTGCGTAGTCCTCTTGCCCAGCGGTGTCCAGAATATCTATCTGAACTTCTTCCCCATC
AAGAACCACTTTCTTTCTATAACTGTCAGCTTTGGTAGGTTCATAGTCTTCTACAAACTCGTCATACATG
AACTGAAGCGTCAGGGCTGACTTGCCAACGCCTCC
